>Addgene plasmid #156578 | pD649-HAsp-FASLG-Fc(DAPA)-AviTag-6xHis | addgene full sequence | sequence record 368749 | Addgene NGS Result
CGTACGCACCCTCGCCGCCGCGTTCGCCGACTACCCCGCCACGCGCCACACCGTCGATCCGGACCGCCAC
ATCGAGCGGGTCACCGAGCTGCAAGAACTCTTCCTCACGCGCGTCGGGCTCGACATCGGCAAGGTGTGGG
TCGCGGACGACGGCGCCGCGGTGGCGGTCTGGACCACGCCGGAGAGCGTCGAAGCGGGGGCGGTGTTCGC
CGAGATCGGCCCGCGCATGGCCGAGTTGAGCGGTTCCCGGCTGGCCGCGCAGCAACAGATGGAAGGCCTC
CTGGCGCCGCACCGGCCCAAGGAGCCCGCGTGGTTCCTGGCCACCGTCGGCGTCTCGCCCGACCACCAGG
GCAAGGGTCTGGGCAGCGCCGTCGTGCTCCCCGGAGTGGAGGCGGCCGAGCGCGCCGGGGTGCCCGCCTT
CCTGGAGACATCCGCGCCCCGCAACCTCCCCTTCTACGAGCGGCTCGGCTTCACCGTCACCGCCGACGTC
GAGGTGCCCGAAGGACCGCGCACCTGGTGCATGACCCGCAAGCCCGGTGCCTGACACGTGCTACGAGATT
TCGATTCCACCGCCGCCTTCTATGAAAGGTTGGGCTTCGGAATCGTTTTCCGGGACGCCGGCTGGATGAT
CCTCCAGCGCGGGGATCTCATGCTGGAGTTCTTCGCCCACCCCAACTTGTTTATTGCAGCTTATAATGGT
TACAAATAAAGCAATAGCATCACAAATTTCACAAATAAAGCATTTTTTTCACTGCATTCTAGTTGTGGTT
TGTCCAAACTCATCAATGTATCTTATCATGTCTGTATACCGTCGACCTCTAGCTAGAGCTTGGCGTAATC
ATGGTCATTACCAATGCTTAATCAGTGAGGCACCTATCTCAGCGATCTGTCTATTTCGTTCATCCATAGT
TGCCTGACTCCCCGTCGTGTAGATAACTACGATACGGGAGGGCTTACCATCTGGCCCCAGCGCTGCGATG
ATACCGCGAGAACCACGCTCACCGGCTCCGGATTTATCAGCAATAAACCAGCCAGCCGGAAGGGCCGAGC
GCAGAAGTGGTCCTGCAACTTTATCCGCCTCCATCCAGTCTATTAATTGTTGCCGGGAAGCTAGAGTAAG
TAGTTCGCCAGTTAATAGTTTGCGCAACGTTGTTGCCATCGCTACAGGCATCGTGGTGTCACGCTCGTCG
TTTGGTATGGCTTCATTCAGCTCCGGTTCCCAACGATCAAGGCGAGTTACATGATCCCCCATGTTGTGCA
AAAAAGCGGTTAGCTCCTTCGGTCCTCCGATCGTTGTCAGAAGTAAGTTGGCCGCAGTGTTATCACTCAT
GGTTATGGCAGCACTGCATAATTCTCTTACTGTCATGCCATCCGTAAGATGCTTTTCTGTGACTGGTGAG
TACTCAACCAAGTCATTCTGAGAATAGTGTATGCGGCGACCGAGTTGCTCTTGCCCGGCGTCAATACGGG
ATAATACCGCGCCACATAGCAGAACTTTAAAAGTGCTCATCATTGGAAAACGTTCTTCGGGGCGAAAACT
CTCAAGGATCTTACCGCTGTTGAGATCCAGTTCGATGTAACCCACTCGTGCACCCAACTGATCTTCAGCA
TCTTTTACTTTCACCAGCGTTTCTGGGTGAGCAAAAACAGGAAGGCAAAATGCCGCAAAAAAGGGAATAA
GGGCGACACGGAAATGTTGAATACTCATATTCTTCCTTTTTCAATATTATTGAAGCATTTATCAGGGTTA
TTGTCTCATGAGCGGATACATATTTGAATGTATTTAGAAAAATAAACAAATAGGGGTCAGTGTTACAACC
AATTAACCAATTCTGAACATTATCGCGAGCCCATTTATACCTGAATATGGCTCATAACACCCCTTGCTCA
TGACCAAAATCCCTTAACGTGAGTTACGCGCGCGTCGTTCCACTGAGCGTCAGACCCCGTAGAAAAGATC
AAAGGATCTTCTTGAGATCCTTTTTTTCTGCGCGTAATCTGCTGCTTGCAAACAAAAAAACCACCGCTAC
CAGCGGTGGTTTGTTTGCCGGATCAAGAGCTACCAACTCTTTTTCCGAAGGTAACTGGCTTCAGCAGAGC
GCAGATACCAAATACTGTTCTTCTAGTGTAGCCGTAGTTAGCCCACCACTTCAAGAACTCTGTAGCACCG
CCTACATACCTCGCTCTGCTAATCCTGTTACCAGTGGCTGCTGCCAGTGGCGATAAGTCGTGTCTTACCG
GGTTGGACTCAAGACGATAGTTACCGGATAAGGCGCAGCGGTCGGGCTGAACGGGGGGTTCGTGCACACA
GCCCAGCTTGGAGCGAACGACCTACACCGAACTGAGATACCTACAGCGTGAGCTATGAGAAAGCGCCACG
CTTCCCGAAGGGAGAAAGGCGGACAGGTATCCGGTAAGCGGCAGGGTCGGAACAGGAGAGCGCACGAGGG
AGCTTCCAGGGGGAAACGCCTGGTATCTTTATAGTCCTGTCGGGTTTCGCCACCTCTGACTTGAGCGTCG
ATTTTTGTGATGCTCGTCAGGGGGGCGGAGCCTATGGAAAAACGCCAGCAACGCGGCCTTTTTACGGTTC
CTGGCCTTTTGCTGGCCTTTTGCTCACATGTTCTTTCCTGCGTTATCCCCTGATTCTGTGGATAACCGTA
TTACCGCCTTTGAGTGAGCTGATACCGCTCGCCGCAGCCGAACGACCGAGCGCAGCGAGTCAGTGAGCGA
GGAAGCGGAAGGCGAGAGTAGGGAACTGCCAGGCATCAAACTAAGCAGAAGGCCCCTGACGGATGGCCTT
TTTGCGTTTCTACAAACTCTTTCTGTGTTGTAAAACGACGGCCAGTCTTAAGCTCGGGCCCCCTGGGCGG
TTCTGATAACGAGTAATCGTTAATCCGCAAATAACGTAAAAACCCGCTTCGGCGGGTTTTTTTATGGGGG
GAGTTTAGGGAAAGAGCATTTGTCAGAATATTTAAGGGCGCCTGTCACTTTGCTTGATATATGAGAATTA
TTTAACCTTATAAATGAGAAAAAAGCAACGCACTTTAAATAAGATACGTTGCTTTTTCGATTGATGAACA
CCTATAATTAAACTATTCATCTATTATTTATGATTTTTTGTATATACAATATTTCTAGTTTGTTAAAGAG
AATTAAGAAAATAAATCTCGAAAATAATAAAGGGAAAATCAGTTTTTGATATCAAAATTATACATGTCAA
CGATAATACAAAATATAATACAAACTATAAGATGTTATCAGTATTTATTATCATTTAGAATAAATTTTGT
GTCGCCCTTAATTGTGAGCGGATAACAATTACGAGCTTCATGCACAGTGGCGTTGACTCAATATTGGCCA
TTAGCCATATTATTCATTGGTTATATAGCATAAATCAATATTGGCTATTGGCCATTGCATACGTTGTATC
TATATCATAATATGTACATTTATATTGGCTCATGTCCAATATGACCGCCATGTTGGCATTGATTATTGAC
TAGTTATTAATAGTAATCAATTACGGGGTCATTAGTTCATAGCCCATATATGGAGTTCCGCGTTACATAA
CTTACGGTAAATGGCCCGCCTGGCTGACCGCCCAACGACCCCCGCCCATTGACGTCAATAATGACGTATG
TTCCCATAGTAACGCCAATAGGGACTTTCCATTGACGTCAATGGGTGGAGTATTTACGGTAAACTGCCCA
CTTGGCAGTACATCAAGTGTATCATATGCCAAGTACGCCCCCTATTGACGTCAATGACGGTAAATGGCCC
GCCTGGCATTATGCCCAGTACATGACCTTATGGGACTTTCCTACTTGGCAGTACATCTACGTATTAGTCA
TCGCTATTACCATGGTGATGCGGTTTTGGCAGTACATCAATGGGCGTGGATAGCGGTTTGACTCACGGGG
ATTTCCAAGTCTCCACCCCATTGACGTCAATGGGAGTTTGTTTTGGCACCAAAATCAACGGGACTTTCCA
AAATGTCGTAACAACTCCGCCCCATTGACGCAAATGGGCGGTAGGCGTGTACGGTGGGAGGTCTATATAA
GCAGAGCTCGTTTAGTGAACCGTCAGATCGCCTGGAGACGCCATCCACGCTGTTTTGACCTCCATAGAAG
ACACCGGGACCGATCCAGCCTCCGCGGCCGGGAACGGTGCATTGGAACGCGGATTCCCCGTGCCAAGAGT
GACGTAAGTACCGCCTATAGAGTCTATAGGCCCACCCCCTTGGCTTCGTTAGAACGCGGCTACAATTAAT
ACATAACCTTATGTATCATACACATACGATTTAGGTGACACTATAGAATAACATCCACTTTGCCTTTCTC
TCCACAGGTGTCCACTCCCAGGTCCAACTGCACCTCGGTTCTATCGAAAACGCGCCTGCTAGCGCCACCA
TGAAGACCATCATTGCCCTGAGCTACATCTTCTGCCTGGTGTTCGCTGCGGCCGCCCAACTGTTCCATCT
GCAAAAAGAGCTGGCCGAGCTGCGGGAAAGCACCTCTCAGATGCATACAGCCAGCAGCCTGGAAAAGCAG
ATCGGACACCCTAGTCCTCCACCTGAGAAGAAAGAACTGCGGAAGGTGGCCCACCTGACCGGCAAGAGCA
ATAGCAGATCCATGCCTCTGGAATGGGAAGATACCTACGGCATCGTGCTGCTGAGCGGCGTGAAGTATAA
GAAAGGCGGCCTGGTCATCAACGAAACCGGCCTGTACTTCGTGTACAGCAAGGTGTACTTCCGGGGCCAG
AGCTGCAACAATCTGCCTCTGAGCCACAAAGTGTACATGCGGAACAGCAAGTACCCTCAGGACCTGGTCA
TGATGGAAGGCAAGATGATGAGCTACTGCACCACCGGCCAGATGTGGGCCAGATCTTCTTATCTGGGCGC
CGTGTTCAACCTGACCAGCGCCGATCACCTGTACGTGAACGTGTCCGAGCTGAGCCTGGTCAACTTCGAG
GAAAGCCAGACCTTCTTTGGCCTGTACAAGCTTGGCGCGCCGGGCGGCGACAAGACCCACACCTGCCCCC
CCTGCCCAGCTCCAGAACTGCTGGGAGGGCCTTCCGTGTTCCTGTTCCCCCCCAAGCCCAAGGACACCCT
GATGATCAGCAGGACCCCCGAGGTGACCTGCGTGGTGGTGGCCGTGTCCCACGAGGACCCAGAGGTGAAG
TTCAACTGGTACGTGGACGGCGTGGAGGTGCACAACGCCAAGACCAAGCCCAGAGAGGAGCAGTACAACA
GCACCTACAGGGTGGTGTCCGTGCTGACCGTGCTGCACCAGGACTGGCTGAACGGCAAAGAATACAAGTG
CAAAGTCTCCAACAAGGCCCTGGCTGCCCCAATCGAAAAGACAATCAGCAAGGCCAAGGGCCAGCCACGG
GAGCCCCAGGTGTACACCCTGCCCCCCAGCCGGGAGGAGATGACCAAGAACCAGGTGTCCCTGACCTGTC
TGGTGAAGGGCTTCTACCCCAGCGATATCGCCGTGGAGTGGGAGAGCAACGGCCAGCCCGAGAACAACTA
CAAGACCACCCCCCCAGTGCTGGACAGCGACGGCAGCTTCTTCCTGTACAGCAAGCTGACCGTGGACAAG
TCCAGGTGGCAGCAGGGCAACGTGTTCAGCTGCAGCGTGATGCACGAGGCCCTGCACAACCACTACACCC
AGAAGTCCCTGAGCCTGAGCCCCGGCGGCAGCGGTCTTAATGATATTTTCGAGGCTCAGAAGATTGAGTG
GCATGAACACCACCACCATCACCACTAAGGCCGGCCTGTAGTCACTGGCACAACGCGTTACCCGGTAAGC
CAATCGGGTATACACGGTCGTCATACTGCAGACAGGGTTCTTCTACTTTGCAAGATAGTCTTGAGTAGTA
AAATAAATAGATAGAGAAAATCAGCCTCGACTGTGCCTTCTAGTTGCCAGCCATCTGTTGTTTGCCCCTC
CCCCGTGCCTTCCTTGACCCTGGAAGGTGCCACTCCCACTGTCCTTTCCTAATAAAATGAGGAAATTGCA
TCACAACACTCAACCCTATCTCGGTCTATTCTTTTGATTTATAAGGGATTTTGCCGATTTCGGCCTATTG
GTTAAAAAATGAGCTGATTTAACAAAAATTTAACGCGAATTAATTCTGTGGAATGTGTGTCAGTTAGGGT
GTGGAAAGTCCCCAGGCTCCCCAGCAGGCAGAAGTATGCAAAGCATGCATCTCAATTAGTCAGCAACCAG
GTGTGGAAAGTCCCCAGGCTCCCCAGCAGGCAGAAGTATGCAAAGCATGCATCTCAATTAGTCAGCAACC
ATAGTCCCGCCCCTAACTCCGCCCATCCCGCCCCTAACTCCGCCCAGTTCCGCCCATTCTCCGCCCCATG
GCTGACTAATTTTTTTTATTTATGCAGAGGCCGAGGCCGCCTCTGCCTCTGAGCTATTCCAGAAGTAGTG
AGGAGGCTTTTTTGGAGGCCTAGGCTTTTGCAAAAAGCTCCCGGGAGCTTGTATATCCATTTTCGGATCT
GATCAGCACGTGTTGACAATTAATCATCGGCATAGTATATCGGCATAGTATAATACGACAAGGTGAGGAA
CTAAACCATGACCGAGTACAAGCCCACGGTGCGCCTCGCCACCCGCGACGACGTCCCCAGGGC
Features (pLannotate 1.2.2; 21 found; start..end, strand, type, name):
    554..679     +  CDS            ble (fragment): BLE_KLEPN - Experimental evidence at protein level: Swiss-Prot protein existence level 1. Binding protein with a strong affinity to the bleomycin family of antibiotics. Binds to CL990; an antimitotic-antibiotic compound. From Klebsiella pneumoniae.
    674..795     +  polyA_signal   SV40 poly(A) signal: SV40 polyadenylation signal
    848..1708    -  CDS            AmpR: β-lactamase; bla; confers resistance to ampicillin, carbenicillin, and related antibiotics
   1711..1807    -  promoter       AmpR promoter (fragment): bla
   1837..1861    -  CDS            KanR (fragment): aminoglycoside phosphotransferase; aph(3')-Ia; confers resistance to kanamycin
   1972..2560    +  rep_origin     ori: high-copy-number ColE1/pMB1/pBR322/pUC origin of replication
   2785..2802    +  terminator     rrnB T2 terminator (fragment): transcription terminator T2 from the E. coli rrnB gene
   2827..2846    -  CDS            lacZα (fragment): LacZα fragment of β-galactosidase; lacZ fragment
   3302..3318    +  protein_bind   lac operator: The lac repressor binds to the lac operator to inhibit transcription in E. coli. This inhibition can be relieved by adding lactose or isopropyl-β-D-thiogalactopyranoside (IPTG). lac repressor encoded by lacI
   3561..3864    +  enhancer       CMV enhancer: human cytomegalovirus immediate early enhancer
   3865..4068    +  promoter       CMV promoter: human cytomegalovirus (CMV) immediate early promoter
   4204..4247    +  intron         CMV intron (fragment): modified intron A from human cytomegalovirus
   4299..4317    +  promoter       SP6 promoter: promoter for bacteriophage SP6 RNA polymerase
   4321..4358    +  CDS            IgH signal sequence (fragment): signal sequence from the mouse immunoglobulin heavy chain variable region
   4467..5003    +  CDS            FASLG (fragment): TNFL6_HUMAN - Also known as APT1LG1, CD95L, FASL, TNFSF6. Experimental evidence at protein level: Swiss-Prot protein existence level 1. [FasL intracellular domain]: Cytoplasmic form induces gene transcription inhibition. From Homo sapiens (Human).
   5019..5696    +  CDS            IGHG1 (fragment): IGHG1_HUMAN - Experimental evidence at protein level: Swiss-Prot protein existence level 1. Constant region of immunoglobulin heavy chains. Immunoglobulins, also known as antibodies, are membrane-bound or secreted glycoproteins produced by B lymphocytes. In the recognition phase of humoral immunity, the membrane-bound immunoglobulins serve as receptors which, upon binding of a specific antigen, trigger the clonal expansion and differentiation of B lymphocytes into immunoglobulins- secreting plasma cells. Secreted immunoglobulins mediate the effector phase of humoral immunity, which results in
   5911..6022    +  polyA_signal   bGH poly(A) signal: bovine growth hormone polyadenylation signal
   6023..6131    +  rep_origin     f1 ori (fragment): f1 bacteriophage origin of replication; arrow indicates direction of (+) strand synthesis
   6145..6474    +  promoter       SV40 promoter: SV40 enhancer and early promoter
   6522..6569    +  promoter       EM7 promoter: synthetic bacterial promoter&nbsp
   6588..544     +  CDS            PuroR (fragment) (across the origin): puromycin N-acetyltransferase; pac from Streptomyces; confers resistance to puromycin
