[The description below was written by a language model from this plasmid's Addgene catalogue record and pLannotate feature annotations shown in this document.]
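Description:
pD649-HAsp-FASLG-Fc(DAPA)-AviTag-6xHis is a mammalian expression plasmid built on the pD649 backbone for secreted production of the extracellular domain of human FASLG (Fas ligand, also known as TNFSF6 or CD95L). In E. coli it is maintained at high copy by a ColE1/pUC-type origin and selected with ampicillin through the β-lactamase gene. The feature table also shows an SV40 early promoter and EM7 promoter driving a puromycin N-acetyltransferase sequence followed by an SV40 polyadenylation signal. This cassette would allow puromycin selection in mammalian cells, although the catalogue entry does not mention it. Several other annotations (ble, KanR, lacZα, rrnB T2, f1 ori) are only short fragments and are probably backbone remnants rather than functional parts.

The expression cassette consists of the CMV enhancer and immediate early promoter, a fragment of CMV intron A, and an SP6 promoter that can serve for in vitro transcription or as a sequencing primer site. The open reading frame starts with a secretion signal. The construct name calls it "HAsp", while the annotation tool matched part of it to a mouse IgH signal sequence, and the record does not resolve the difference. The 537 bp FASLG segment sits between preserved NotI and AscI sites and is fused at its C terminus to a human IgG1 Fc region, then an AviTag and a 6xHis tag, with a bGH polyadenylation signal ending the transcript. The Fc carries the D265A and P329A (DAPA) substitutions, which are generally used to reduce Fc effector interactions. The Fc dimerises the ectodomain, the AviTag allows site-specific biotinylation, and the His tag allows metal-affinity purification. The plasmid belongs to a collection made for a screen of human cell-surface protein interactions. The depositor notes that some plasmids in the collection may carry an IS4-like transposase element upstream of the CMV promoter, though none is annotated here.
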