Addgene plasmid #156578: pD649-HAsp-FASLG-Fc(DAPA)-AviTag-6xHis
Purpose: Mammalian expression of cell-surface protein extracellular domain fused to Fc(DAPA)-Avi-6xHis. Protein is secreted from cells.
Depositing lab: Chris Garcia. Depositing organization: Stanford University. Publication: A Human IgSF Cell-Surface Interactome Reveals a Complex Network of Protein-Protein Interactions. Wojtowicz WM, Vielmetter J, Fernandes RA, Siepe DH, Eastman CL, Chisholm GB, Cox S, Klock H, Anderson PW, Rue SM, Miller JJ, Glaser SM, Bragstad ML, Vance J, Lam AW, Lesley SA, Zinn K, Garcia KC. Cell. 2020 Aug 20;182(4):1027-1043.e17. doi: 10.1016/j.cell.2020.07.025. PubMed 32822567.
Backbone
  Vector backbone: pD649
  Backbone size w/o insert (bp): 6106
  Vector type: Mammalian Expression
Growth in bacteria
  Bacterial resistance: Ampicillin, 100 μg/mL
  Growth temperature: 37°C
  Growth strain: DH5alpha
  Copy number: High Copy
Gene/Insert
  Gene/Insert name: FASLG (alt name: TNFL6)
  Species: H. sapiens (human)
  Insert size (bp): 537
  Mutation: Fc region of human IgG contains D265A and P329A mutations (DAPA)
  Entrez Gene: FASLG (a.k.a. ALPS1B, APT1LG1, APTL, CD178, CD95-L, CD95L, FASL, TNFSF6, TNLG1A)
  Promoter: CMV/SP6
  Tag / fusion protein: Fc(DAPA)-AviTag-6xHis (C terminal on backbone)
  Cloning method: Restriction Enzyme; 5′ cloning site GCGGCCGC (not destroyed); 3′ cloning site GGCGCGCC (not destroyed)
  Sequencing primers: 5′ ATTTAGGTGACACTATAG; 3′ CACGTACCAGTTGAACTTCACC
Resource information
  A portion of this plasmid was derived from a plasmid made by: synthesis by ThermoFisher
Terms and licenses: Academic/Nonprofit Terms; Industry Terms: Not Available to Industry
Depositor comments: Some plasmids in this collection may have an IS4-like element ISVsa5 family transposase upstream of the CMV promoter.
How to cite: pD649-HAsp-FASLG-Fc(DAPA)-AviTag-6xHis was a gift from Chris Garcia (Addgene plasmid # 156578 ; http://n2t.net/addgene:156578 ; RRID:Addgene_156578)
